>Addgene plasmid #236596 | AiP14457: pAAV-AiE0784m-minBG-SYFP2-WPRE3-BarcodeO-BGHpA (Alias: CN4457) | addgene full sequence | sequence record 472518 | Addgene NGS Result
CCTGTGATTTTGAAAGAAATGTCTTTAAGAGAGTGACTTAAAGTAGGAGAGAAATATTATTATTAGGTAA
TGCCTGTCAGGTTATATTTTTTTTTGATGTGTTCTTGGTATTTCATAATCATTTTGCCTTTAGATGGTAA
GCCCTTCCTGGTGAGCTCGGGCTGGGCATAAAAGTCAGGGCAGAGCCATCTATTGCTTACATTTGCTTCT
GGGATCCAGATCTTTCGAAGCTAGCGCTACCGGTCGCCACCATGGTGAGCAAGGGCGAGGAGCTGTTCAC
CGGGGTGGTGCCCATCCTGGTCGAGCTGGACGGCGACGTAAACGGCCACAAGTTCAGCGTGTCCGGCGAG
GGCGAGGGCGATGCCACCTACGGCAAGCTGACCCTGAAGCTGATCTGCACCACCGGCAAGCTGCCCGTGC
CCTGGCCCACCCTCGTGACCACCCTGGGCTACGGCGTGCAGTGCTTCGCCCGCTACCCCGACCACATGAA
GCAGCACGACTTCTTCAAGTCCGCCATGCCCGAAGGCTACGTCCAGGAGCGCACCATCTTCTTCAAGGAC
GACGGCAACTACAAGACCCGCGCCGAGGTGAAGTTCGAGGGCGACACCCTGGTGAACCGCATCGAGCTGA
AGGGCATCGACTTCAAGGAGGACGGCAACATCCTGGGGCACAAGCTGGAGTACAACTACAACAGCCACAA
CGTCTATATCACCGCCGACAAGCAGAAGAACGGCATCAAGGCCAACTTCAAGATCCGCCACAACATCGAG
GACGGCGGCGTGCAGCTCGCCGACCACTACCAGCAGAACACCCCCATCGGCGACGGCCCCGTGCTGCTGC
CCGACAACCACTACCTGAGCTACCAGTCCAAGCTGAGCAAAGACCCCAACGAGAAGCGCGATCACATGGT
CCTGCTGGAGTTCGTGACCGCCGCCGGGATCACTCTCGGCATGGACGAGCTGTACAAGTAAGTCGACGGC
GCGCCGCGGCCGCGAATTCGATATCATAATCAACCTCTGGATTACAAAATTTGTGAAAGATTGACTGGTA
TTCTTAACTATGTTGCTCCTTTTACGCTATGTGGATACGCTGCTTTAATGCCTTTGTATCATGCTATTGC
TTCCCGTATGGCTTTCATTTTCTCCTCCTTGTATAAATCCTGGTTAGTTCTTGCCACGGCGGAACTCATC
GCCGCCTGCCTTGCCCGCTGCTGGACAGGGGCTCGGCTGTTGGGCACTGACAATTCCGTGGCTCGAGATG
CATGCCGAGAGATCTTCGACTGTGCCTTCTAGTTGCCAGCCATCTGTTGTTTGCCCCTCCCCCGTGCCTT
CCTTGACCCTGGAAGGTGCCACTCCCACTGTCCTTTCCTAATAAAATGAGGAAATTGCATCGCATTGTCT
GAGTAGGTGTCATTCTATTCTGGGGGGTGGGGTGGGGCAGGACAGCAAGGGGGAGGATTGGGAAGACAAT
AGCAGGCATGAGATCTCACGTGCGGACCGAGCGGCCGCAGGAACCCCTAGTGATGGAGTTGGCCACTCCC
TCTCTGCGCGCTCGCTCGCTCACTGAGGCCGGGCGACCAAAGGTCGCCCGACGCCCGGGCTTTGCCCGGG
CGGCCTCAGTGAGCGAGCGAGCGCGCAGCTGCCTGCAGGGGCGCCTGATGCGGTATTTTCTCCTTACGCA
TCTGTGCGGTATTTCACACCGCATA
[95 nt withheld, positions 1706-1800]
T
[46 nt withheld, positions 1802-1847]
C
[141 nt withheld, positions 1849-1989]
CCTTTGACGTTGGAGTCCACGTTCTTT
[37 nt withheld, positions 2017-2053]
ACTCTATCTCGGGCTATTCTTTTGATTTATAAGGGATTTTGCCGATTTCGGTCTATTGGTTAAAAAATGA
GCTGATTTAACAAAAATTTAACGCGAATTTTAACAAAATATTAACGTTTACAATTTTATGGTGCACTCTC
AGTACAATCTGCTCTGATGCCGCATAGTTAAGCCAGCCCCGACACCCGCCAACACCCGCTGACGCGCCCT
GACGGGCTTGTCTGCTCCCGGCATCCGCTTACAGACAAGCTGTGACCGTCTCCGGGAGCTGCATGTGTCA
GAGGTTTTCACCGTCATCACCGAAACGCGCGAGACGAAAGGGCCTCGTGATACGCCTATTTTTATAGGTT
AATGTCATGATAATAATGGTTTCTTAGACGTCAGGTGGCACTTTTCGGGGAAATGTGCGCGGAACCCCTA
TTTGTTTATTTTTCTAAATACATTCAAATATGTATCCGCTCATGAGACAATAACCCTGATAAATGCTTCA
ATAATATTGAAAAAGGAAGAGTATGAGTATTCAACATTTCCGTGTCGCCCTTATTCCCTTTTTTGCGGCA
TTTTGCCTTCCTGTTTTTGCTCACCCAGAAACGCTGGTGAAAGTAAAAGATGCTGAAGATCAGTTGGGTG
CACGAGTGGGTTACATCGAACTGGATCTCAACAGCGGTAAGATCCTTGAGAGTTTTCGCCCCGAAGAACG
TTTTCCAATGATGAGCACTTTTAAAGTTCTGCTATGTGGCGCGGTATTATCCCGTATTGACGCCGGGCAA
GAGCAACTCGGTCGCCGCATACACTATTCTCAGAATGACTTGGTTGAGTACTCACCAGTCACAGAAAAGC
ATCTTACGGATGGCATGACAGTAAGAGAATTATGCAGTGCTGCCATAACCATGAGTGATAACACTGCGGC
CAACTTACTTCTGACAACGATCGGAGGACCGAAGGAGCTAACCGCTTTTTTGCACAACATGGGGGATCAT
GTAACTCGCCTTGATCGTTGGGAACCGGAGCTGAATGAAGCCATACCAAACGACGAGCGTGACACCACGA
TGCCTGTAGCAATGGCAACAACGTTGCGCAAACTATTAACTGGCGAACTACTTACTCTAGCTTCCCGGCA
ACAATTAATAGACTGGATGGAGGCGGATAAAGTTGCAGGACCACTTCTGCGCTCGGCCCTTCCGGCTGGC
TGGTTTATTGCTGATAAATCTGGAGCCGGTGAGCGTGGGTCTCGCGGTATCATTGCAGCACTGGGGCCAG
ATGGTAAGCCCTCCCGTATCGTAGTTATCTACACGACGGGGAGTCAGGCAACTATGGATGAACGAAATAG
ACAGATCGCTGAGATAGGTGCCTCACTGATTAAGCATTGGTAACTGTCAGACCAAGTTTACTCATATATA
CTTTAGATTGATTTAAAACTTCATTTTTAATTTAAAAGGATCTAGGTGAAGATCCTTTTTGATAATCTCA
TGACCAAAATCCCTTAACGTGAGTTTTCGTTCCACTGAGCGTCAGACCCCGTAGAAAAGATCAAAGGATC
TTCTTGAGATCCTTTTTTTCTGCGCGTAATCTGCTGCTTGCAAACAAAAAAACCACCGCTACCAGCGGTG
GTTTGTTTGCCGGATCAAGAGCTACCAACTCTTTTTCCGAAGGTAACTGGCTTCAGCAGAGCGCAGATAC
CAAATACTGTTCTTCTAGTGTAGCCGTAGTTAGGCCACCACTTCAAGAACTCTGTAGCACCGCCTACATA
CCTCGCTCTGCTAATCCTGTTACCAGTGGCTGCTGCCAGTGGCGATAAGTCGTGTCTTACCGGGTTGGAC
TCAAGACGATAGTTACCGGATAAGGCGCAGCGGTCGGGCTGAACGGGGGGTTCGTGCACACAGCCCAGCT
TGGAGCGAACGACCTACACCGAACTGAGATACCTACAGCGTGAGCTATGAGAAAGCGCCACGCTTCCCGA
AGGGAGAAAGGCGGACAGGTATCCGGTAAGCGGCAGGGTCGGAACAGGAGAGCGCACGAGGGAGCTTCCA
GGGGGAAACGCCTGGTATCTTTATAGTCCTGTCGGGTTTCGCCACCTCTGACTTGAGCGTCGATTTTTGT
GATGCTCGTCAGGGGGGCGGAGCCTATGGAAAAACGCCAGCAACGCGGCCTTTTTACGGTTCCTGGCCTT
TTGCTGGCCTTTTGCTCACATGTCCTGCAGGCAGCTGCGCGCTCGCTCGCTCACTGAGGCCGCCCGGGCG
TCGGGCGACCTTTGGTCGCCCGGCCTCAGTGAGCGAGCGAGCGCGCAGAGAGGGAGTGGCCAACTCCATC
ACTAGGGGTTCCTGCGGCCGCACGCGTAGGAACTGGACACACAAAGCCTTTCTCGTTTTTTCTTCCTCCC
TGTGTTTCGGTCCAGGGGTCCTAAGTGTGTAGCTCCCGGGGAGATGTGGGACTGTTCTCACCCAGAAAGA
GGAACTAGAACCACAAGAGCCTAACCCCCCACGGTGGGAAGACACTCTGTGGCATCACCGGGAGGGGAGG
CCAGGTGTGGGCAACTGCAGCTATTTCTAATCCACCAGAGGAAAGAGAGCTTTGACTGCTTGAAAAGCAG
GCTGATTGTCAGGGGCGGAACCCAGCTCAGAGCTGTCAGGGAAGCTCCTGGCAGGGGGTGGAGACAGGGG
GCTTGGACTGACAGG
Features (pLannotate 1.2.2; 14 found; start..end, strand, type, name):
    252..968     +  CDS            SYFP2: SYFP2 is a basic (constitutively fluorescent) yellow fluorescent protein published in 2006, derived from Aequorea victoria. It is reported to be a very rapidly-maturing monomer with moderate acid sensitivity.
   1008..1165    +  misc_feature   WPRE (fragment): woodchuck hepatitis virus posttranscriptional regulatory element
   1171..1251    +  misc_feature   WPRE (fragment): woodchuck hepatitis virus posttranscriptional regulatory element
   1280..1391    +  polyA_signal   bGH poly(A) signal: bovine growth hormone polyadenylation signal
   1509..1649    +  repeat_region  AAV2 ITR: inverted terminal repeat of adeno-associated virus serotype 2 inverted
   1654..1705    -  misc_feature   bom (fragment): basis of mobility region from pBR322
   1724..2179    +  rep_origin     f1 ori (sequence partly withheld): f1 bacteriophage origin of replication; arrow indicates direction of (+) strand synthesis
   2180..2229    -  misc_feature   bom (fragment): basis of mobility region from pBR322
   2331..2366    -  CDS            rop (fragment): Rop protein, which maintains plasmids at low copy number; rop
   2461..2565    +  promoter       AmpR promoter: bla
   2566..3426    +  CDS            AmpR: β-lactamase; bla; confers resistance to ampicillin, carbenicillin, and related antibiotics
   3597..4185    +  rep_origin     ori: high-copy-number ColE1/pMB1/pBR322/pUC origin of replication
   4258..4285    +  repeat_region  AAV2 ITR (fragment): inverted terminal repeat of adeno-associated virus serotype 2 inverted
   4314..4341    +  repeat_region  AAV2 ITR (fragment): inverted terminal repeat of adeno-associated virus serotype 2 inverted
