[The description below was written by a language model from this plasmid's Addgene catalogue record and pLannotate feature annotations shown in this document.]
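Description:
AiP14457: pAAV-AiE0784m-minBG-SYFP2-WPRE3-BarcodeO-BGHpA (alias CN4457) is a 4,728 nt AAV transfer plasmid built on a pAAV backbone for packaging a cell-type-directed fluorescent reporter into recombinant adeno-associated virus. It is maintained in bacteria through a high-copy ColE1/pUC-type origin and selected with ampicillin via the AmpR (β-lactamase) gene and its own promoter. The backbone also carries an f1 phage origin and short remnants of the pBR322 bom and rop regions. AAV2 inverted terminal repeats flank the expression cassette and provide the signals for genome replication and encapsidation. One ITR is annotated in full, while the other is detected only as two short fragments in the sequencing-derived annotation.

The payload, as indicated by the construct name, is the AiE0784m enhancer placed upstream of a minimal beta-globin promoter (minBG), so transcription depends largely on enhancer activity. The record describes AiE0784m as active in striatal medium spiny neurons. Neither the enhancer nor the minimal promoter is annotated in the feature table, though they presumably occupy the unannotated sequence between the left ITR and the reporter. This regulatory unit drives SYFP2, a rapidly maturing monomeric yellow fluorescent protein derived from Aequorea victoria. Downstream lie WPRE3, a shortened woodchuck hepatitis virus posttranscriptional element (detected as two WPRE fragments) that boosts transcript expression, and a bovine growth hormone polyadenylation signal. By the name's order, a short sequence tag, "BarcodeO", sits between these two elements in the 3′ untranslated region, although it is not annotated. Because the barcode is transcribed, this enhancer's activity can be read out by sequencing when many barcoded enhancer AAVs are pooled, which matches the stated purpose of multiplexed enhancer screening.
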