Addgene plasmid #236596: AiP14457: pAAV-AiE0784m-minBG-SYFP2-WPRE3-BarcodeO-BGHpA (Alias: CN4457)
Purpose: Barcoded enhancer AAV vector for multiplexed screening applications; AiE0784m is an enhancer active in striatal MSNs
Depositing lab: Jonathan Ting. Depositing organization: Allen Institute. Publication: Enhancer AAV toolbox for accessing and perturbing striatal cell types and circuits. Hunker AC, Wirthlin ME, Gill G, Johansen NJ, Hooper M, Omstead V, Vargas S, Lerma MN, Taskin N, Weed N, Laird WD, Bishaw YM, Bendrick JL, Gore BB, Ben-Simon Y, Opitz-Araya X, Martinez RA, Way SW, Thyagarajan B, Otto S, Sanchez REA, Alexander JR, Amaya A, Amster A, Arbuckle J, Ayala A, Baker PM, Barcelli T, Barta S, Bertagnolli D, Bielstein C, Bishwakarma P, Bowlus J, Boyer G, Brouner K, Casian B, Casper T, Chakka AB, Chakrabarty R, Chong P, Clark M, Colbert K, Daniel S, Dawe T, Departee M, DiValentin P, Donadio NP, Dotson NI, Dwivedi D, Egdorf T, Fliss T, Gary A, Goldy J, Grasso C, Groce EL, Gudsnuk K, Han W, Haradon Z, Hastings S, Helback O, Ho WV, Huang C, Johnson T, Jones DL, Juneau Z, Kenney J, Leibly M, Li S, Liang E, Loeffler H, Lusk NA, Madigan Z, Malloy J, Malone J, McCue R, Melchor J, Mich JK, Moosman S, Morin E, Naidoo R, Newman D, Ngo K, Nguyen K, Oster AL, Ouellette B, Oyama AA, Pena N, Pham T, Phillips E, Pom C, Potekhina L, Ransford S, Ray PL, Reding M, Rette DF, Reynoldson C, Rimorin C, Sigler AR, Rocha DB, Ronellenfitch K, Ruiz A, Sawyer L, Sevigny JP, Shapovalova NV, Shepard N, Shulga L, Soliman S, Staats B, Taormina MJ, Tieu M, Wang Y, Wilkes J, Wood T, Zhou T, Williford A, Dee N, Mollenkopf T, Ng L, Esposito L, Kalmbach BE, Yao S, Ariza J, Collman F, Mufti S, Smith K, Waters J, Ersing I, Patrick M, Zeng H, Lein ES, Kojima Y, Horwitz G, Owen SF, Levi BP, Daigle TL, Tasic B, Bakken TE, Ting JT. Neuron. 2025 May 21;113(10):1507-1524.e17. doi: 10.1016/j.neuron.2025.04.035. PubMed 40403704.
Backbone
  Vector backbone: pAAV
  Vector type: AAV
Growth in bacteria
  Bacterial resistance: Ampicillin, 100 μg/mL
  Growth temperature: 30°C
  Growth strain: NEB Stable
  Copy number: Unknown
Gene/Insert
  Gene/Insert name: SYFP2
Terms and licenses: Academic/Nonprofit Terms; Industry Terms: Not Available to Industry
How to cite: AiP14457: pAAV-AiE0784m-minBG-SYFP2-WPRE3-BarcodeO-BGHpA (Alias: CN4457) was a gift from Jonathan Ting (Addgene plasmid # 236596 ; http://n2t.net/addgene:236596 ; RRID:Addgene_236596)
